Addgene plasmid #129501: pNCST-AausFP3
Purpose: Expresses AausFP3 constitutively in E. coli (most strains)
Depositing lab: Nathan Shaner. Depositing organization: Scintillon Institute. Publication: Aequorea's secrets revealed: New fluorescent proteins with unique properties for bioimaging and biosensing. Lambert GG, Depernet H, Gotthard G, Schultz DT, Navizet I, Lambert T, Adams SR, Torreblanca-Zanca A, Chu M, Bindels DS, Levesque V, Nero Moffatt J, Salih A, Royant A, Shaner NC. PLoS Biol. 2020 Nov 2;18(11):e3000936. doi: 10.1371/journal.pbio.3000936. eCollection 2020 Nov. PubMed 33137097.
Backbone
  Vector backbone: pNCST
  Backbone size w/o insert (bp): 2900
  Total vector size (bp): 3600
  Vector type: Bacterial Expression
Growth in bacteria
  Bacterial resistance: Ampicillin, 100 μg/mL
  Growth temperature: 37°C
  Growth strain: DH5alpha
  Copy number: High Copy
Gene/Insert
  Gene/Insert name: AausFP3 (alt name: Aequorea cf. australis FP3)
  Species: Aequorea cf. australis
  Promoter: synthetic constitutive (stationary phase) promoter + T7 promoter upstream
  Cloning method: Gibson Cloning
  Sequencing primers: 5′ T7 promoter; 3′ T7 terminator
Terms and licenses: Academic/Nonprofit Terms; Industry Terms: Not Available to Industry
Depositor comments: Expression from this vector is best in fast-growing E. coli strains.
How to cite: pNCST-AausFP3 was a gift from Nathan Shaner (Addgene plasmid # 129501 ; http://n2t.net/addgene:129501 ; RRID:Addgene_129501)
