[The description below was written by a language model from this plasmid's Addgene catalogue record and pLannotate feature annotations shown in this document.]
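Description:
pNCST-AausFP3 is a small (about 3.6 kb) high-copy bacterial expression plasmid built on the pNCST backbone for constitutive production of AausFP3, a fluorescent protein from the jellyfish Aequorea cf. australis. It replicates in E. coli from a ColE1/pUC-type origin and is selected with ampicillin through a β-lactamase gene driven by its own promoter. An f1 phage origin is also present, which in principle allows single-stranded DNA rescue. Short lacZα and lacI fragments appear in the annotation and seem to be non-functional remnants of the parental vector.

The catalogue entry says the insert, introduced by Gibson assembly, is expressed from a synthetic constitutive (stationary-phase) promoter with a T7 promoter upstream. The feature table annotates only the T7 promoter, so the synthetic promoter's position is not marked, although it presumably lies in the unannotated stretch before the ribosome binding site. Translation is initiated from the efficient T7 gene 10 RBS. The reading frame begins with an N-terminal leader annotated as a partial match to a His-containing composite tag, the T7 gene 10 leader, a partial Xpress epitope (enterokinase site) and a partial TEV protease site, followed directly by the AausFP3 coding sequence. This layout suggests affinity purification with an option for tag removal, though several of these elements are only fragment matches. A T7 terminator closes the cassette.

Because expression needs no inducer and no T7 polymerase, the plasmid works in most E. coli strains, and the depositor notes the best results in fast-growing ones. It is suited to producing AausFP3 for purification, characterisation and colony-based screening of fluorescent protein variants.
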