Features (pLannotate 1.2.2; 15 found; start..end, strand, type, name):
     20..38      +  promoter       T7 promoter: promoter for bacteriophage T7 RNA polymerase
    122..144     +  RBS            RBS: efficient ribosome binding site from bacteriophage T7 gene 10 (Olins and Rangwala, 1989)
    164..184     +  CDS            capTEV™ (fragment): composite tag for in vivo biotinylation, TEV protease cleavage, and 6xHis tagging
    185..217     +  CDS            T7 tag (gene 10 leader): leader peptide from bacteriophage T7 gene 10 promotes efficient translation in E. coli
    221..243     +  CDS            Xpress™ tag (fragment): Xpress™ epitope tag, including an enterokinase recognition and cleavage site
    257..275     +  CDS            TEV site (fragment): tobacco etch virus (TEV) protease recognition and cleavage site
    278..973     +  CDS            AausFP3: AausFP3 is a basic (constitutively fluorescent) fluorescent protein published in 2019, derived from Aequorea australis. It has high acid sensitivity.
    988..1037    +  CDS            SET1 (fragment): solubility-enhancement tag derived from T7 phage gene 10B
   1045..1092    +  terminator     T7 terminator: transcription terminator for bacteriophage T7 RNA polymerase
   1118..1184    +  CDS            lacZα (fragment): LacZα fragment of β-galactosidase; lacZ fragment
   1189..1617    +  rep_origin     f1 ori (sequence partly withheld): f1 bacteriophage origin of replication; arrow indicates direction of (+) strand synthesis
   1670..1774    +  promoter       AmpR promoter: bla
   1775..2635    +  CDS            AmpR: β-lactamase; bla; confers resistance to ampicillin, carbenicillin, and related antibiotics
   2806..3394    +  rep_origin     ori: high-copy-number ColE1/pMB1/pBR322/pUC origin of replication
   3577..3630    +  CDS            lacI (fragment): lac repressor; lacI; The lac repressor binds to the lac operator to inhibit transcription in E. coli. This inhibition can be relieved by adding lactose or isopropyl-β-D-thiogalactopyranoside (IPTG).
>Addgene plasmid #129501 | pNCST-AausFP3 | addgene full sequence | sequence record 271806 | Addgene NGS Result
GATCTCGATCCCGCGAAATTAATACGACTCACTATAGGGAGACCACAACGGTTTCCCTCTAGAATCACCG
AGTTTATTCTTGACACCTGATGCGATGAATGATATAATAGGAAAGTACTGTTTTGTTTAACTTTAAGAAG
GAGATATACATATGCGGGGTTCTCATCATCATCATCATCATGGTATGGCTAGCATGACTGGTGGACAGCA
AATGGGTCGGGATCTGTACGACGATGACGATAACGATCCGCTCGAGGAAAACCTGTACTTCCAGGGTATG
GCTTGCGGTGCTCTGCTGTTCAAGGGTAAGATCCCTTTCGTTGTTGAACTGGAAGGTGACGTTAACGGTG
AAGTTTTCTCTGTTCGTGGTAACGGTTGGGGTGACGGTTCTACCGGTAAGATCGAAATCAAGTTCGTTTG
CACCACCGGTGAAATCCCTGTTGCTTGGGAATCTCTGGTTTGCTCTCTGGCTTACGGTGCTCTGGTTTTC
GCTAAGTACCCTTCTAACATCAACGACTTCTTCAAGTCTACCATGCCTAAGGGTTACATCCAGGAACGTA
ACATCCAGTTCGAAAACGACGGTCAGTACGTTACCCGTGCTGAAGTTACCTACGAAAACGGTACCCTGTA
CAACCGTGTTAAGCTGAACGGTTCTGGTTTCCGTAAGGACGGTAACATCCTGGGTAAGAAGCTGGACTCT
ACCTCTCTGGGTACCTGCATCTACATCATGGGTAACGACCAGGGTAACGGTCTGAAGGGTGTTTACAACA
AGGCTTACAAGGTTATCGGTGGTAACCGTCAGCTGGCTTCTCATCAGCAGACCCATACCCCTATCGGTGA
CGGTCTGGTTTCTATCCCTGACTACCATGTTATGCATAACCATATCGCTTGCTCTAAGGACCCTTCTGAA
ACCCGTGACCATATCATCGTTAAGGAATCTCTGCGTGCTGTTGACTGCAACACCGAATACATGTGACGTT
TGATCCGGCTGCTAACAAAGCCCGAAAGGAAGCTGAGTTGGCTGCTGCCACCGCTGAGCAATAACTAGCA
TAACCCCTTGGGGCCTCTAAACGGGTCTTGAGGGGTTTTTTGCTGAAAGGAGGAACTATATCCGGATCTG
GCGTAATAGCGAAGAGGCCCGCACCGATCGCCCTTCCCAACAGTTGCGCAGCCTGAATGGCGAATGGG
[124 nt withheld, positions 1189-1312]
C
[91 nt withheld, positions 1314-1404]
A
[49 nt withheld, positions 1406-1454]
CCTTTGACGTTGGAGTCCACGTTCTTT
[37 nt withheld, positions 1482-1518]
ACCCTATCTCGGTCTATTCTTTTGATTTATAAGGGATTTTGCCGATTTCGGCCTATTGGTTAAAAAATGA
GCTGATTTAACAAAAATTTAACGCGAATTTTAACAAAATATTAACGCTTACAATTTAGGTGGCACTTTTC
GGGGAAATGTGCGCGGAACCCCTATTTGTTTATTTTTCTAAATACATTCAAATATGTATCCGCTCATGAG
ACAATAACCCTGATAAATGCTTCAATAATATTGAAAAAGGAAGAGTATGAGTATTCAACATTTCCGTGTC
GCCCTTATTCCCTTTTTTGCGGCATTTTGCCTTCCTGTTTTTGCTCACCCAGAAACGCTGGTGAAAGTAA
AAGATGCTGAAGATCAGTTGGGTGCACGAGTGGGTTACATCGAACTGGATCTCAACAGCGGTAAGATCCT
TGAGAGTTTTCGCCCCGAAGAACGTTTTCCAATGATGAGCACTTTTAAAGTTCTGCTATGTGGCGCGGTA
TTATCCCGTATTGACGCCGGGCAAGAGCAACTCGGTCGCCGCATACACTATTCTCAGAATGACTTGGTTG
AGTACTCACCAGTCACAGAAAAGCATCTTACGGATGGCATGACAGTAAGAGAATTATGCAGTGCTGCCAT
AACCATGAGTGATAACACTGCGGCCAACTTACTTCTGACAACGATCGGAGGACCGAAGGAGCTAACCGCT
TTTTTGCACAACATGGGGGATCATGTAACTCGCCTTGATCGTTGGGAACCGGAGCTGAATGAAGCCATAC
CAAACGACGAGCGTGACACCACGATGCCTGTAGCAATGGCAACAACGTTGCGCAAACTATTAACTGGCGA
ACTACTTACTCTAGCTTCCCGGCAACAATTAATAGACTGGATGGAGGCGGATAAAGTTGCAGGACCACTT
CTGCGCTCGGCCCTTCCGGCTGGCTGGTTTATTGCTGATAAATCTGGAGCCGGTGAGCGTGGGTCTCGCG
GTATCATTGCAGCACTGGGGCCAGATGGTAAGCCCTCCCGTATCGTAGTTATCTACACGACGGGGAGTCA
GGCAACTATGGATGAACGAAATAGACAGATCGCTGAGATAGGTGCCTCACTGATTAAGCATTGGTAACTG
TCAGACCAAGTTTACTCATATATACTTTAGATTGATTTAAAACTTCATTTTTAATTTAAAAGGATCTAGG
TGAAGATCCTTTTTGATAATCTCATGACCAAAATCCCTTAACGTGAGTTTTCGTTCCACTGAGCGTCAGA
CCCCGTAGAAAAGATCAAAGGATCTTCTTGAGATCCTTTTTTTCTGCGCGTAATCTGCTGCTTGCAAACA
AAAAAACCACCGCTACCAGCGGTGGTTTGTTTGCCGGATCAAGAGCTACCAACTCTTTTTCCGAAGGTAA
CTGGCTTCAGCAGAGCGCAGATACCAAATACTGTTCTTCTAGTGTAGCCGTAGTTAGGCCACCACTTCAA
GAACTCTGTAGCACCGCCTACATACCTCGCTCTGCTAATCCTGTTACCAGTGGCTGCTGCCAGTGGCGAT
AAGTCGTGTCTTACCGGGTTGGACTCAAGACGATAGTTACCGGATAAGGCGCAGCGGTCGGACTGAACGG
GGGGTTCGTGCACACAGCCCAGCTTGGAGCGAACGACCTACACCGAACTGAGATACCTACAGCGTGAGCT
ATGAGAAAGCGCCACGCTTCCCGAAGGGAGAAAGGCGGACAGGTATCCGGTAAGCGGCAGGGTCGGAACA
GGAGAGCGCACGAGGGAGCTTCCAGGGGGAAACGCCTGGTATCTTTATAGTCCTGTCGGGTTTCGCCACC
TCTGACTTGAGCGTCGATTTTTGTGATGCTCGTCAGGGGGGCGGAGCCTATGGAAAAACGCCAGCAACGC
GGCCTTTTTACGGTTCCTGGCCTTTTGCTGGCCTTTTGCTCACATGTTCTTTCCTGCGTTATCCCCTGAT
TCTGTGGATAACCGTATTACCGCCTTTGAGTGAGCTGATACCGCTCGCCGCAGCCGAACGACCGAGCGCA
GCGAGTCAGTGAGCGAGGAAGCGGAAGAGCGCCCAATACGCAAACCGCCTCTCCCCGCGCGTTGGCCGAT
TCATTAATGCAG
